Addgene plasmid #196477: pQE80l B-CN-B
Purpose: Protein expression of SpyCatcher-ELP-CarHCN-ELP-SpyCatcher, with TEV cleavage site and MMP cleavage site respectively before and after each SpyCatcher, and GRGD site linked with (GGGGS)2 before CarHCN
Depositing lab: Fei Sun. Depositing organization: Hong Kong University of Science and Technology. Publication: B(12)-induced reassembly of split photoreceptor protein enables photoresponsive hydrogels with tunable mechanics. Yang Z, Fok HKF, Luo J, Yang Y, Wang R, Huang X, Sun F. Sci Adv. 2022 Apr;8(13):eabm5482. doi: 10.1126/sciadv.abm5482. Epub 2022 Apr 1. PubMed 35363531.
Backbone
  Vector backbone: pQE80l
  Vector type: Bacterial Expression
Growth in bacteria
  Bacterial resistance: Ampicillin, 100 μg/mL
  Growth temperature: 37°C
  Growth strain: DH5alpha
  Copy number: High Copy
Gene/Insert
  Gene/Insert name: B-CN-B (alt name: SpyCatcher-ELP-CarHCN-ELP-SpyCatcher)
  Species: Other
  Promoter: T7
  Cloning method: Restriction Enzyme; 5′ cloning site Unknown (unknown if destroyed)
Terms and licenses: Academic/Nonprofit Terms; Industry Terms: Not Available to Industry
How to cite: pQE80l B-CN-B was a gift from Fei Sun (Addgene plasmid # 196477 ; http://n2t.net/addgene:196477 ; RRID:Addgene_196477)
