[The description below was written by a language model from this plasmid's Addgene catalogue record and pLannotate feature annotations shown in this document.]
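Description:
pQE80l B-CN-B is a bacterial expression plasmid built on the pQE80l backbone for producing a modular, recombinant protein polymer in E. coli. It replicates from a high-copy ColE1/pMB1-type origin and is selected with ampicillin through the β-lactamase (AmpR) gene. The feature table also detects a cat (chloramphenicol acetyltransferase) coding sequence with a partial cat promoter, followed by the rrnB T1 terminator, although chloramphenicol is not listed as a selection. A lacI gene driven by the lacIq promoter supplies abundant lac repressor in cis.

The catalogue entry lists the promoter as T7, but the annotated sequence instead shows a bacteriophage T5 promoter with lac operator elements. This promoter is read by the host E. coli RNA polymerase and is induced with IPTG. The open reading frame ends before a lambda t0 terminator.

According to the record, the insert encodes SpyCatcher-ELP-CarHCN-ELP-SpyCatcher. The central CarHCN domain is annotated as a fragment of the Thermus thermophilus CarH photoreceptor. It is flanked by elastin-like polypeptide spacers and capped at each end by SpyCatcher, which forms covalent bonds with SpyTag partners. A TEV protease site precedes each SpyCatcher and an MMP cleavage site follows it, and a GRGD cell-adhesion motif joined by a (GGGGS)2 linker sits before CarHCN. The annotation confirms the two TEV sites and the carH fragment, and a short hit to a His-containing composite tag near the start suggests an N-terminal His tag. The SpyCatcher, ELP, MMP and GRGD segments are not individually annotated. The associated publication title indicates that the protein serves as a building block for B12-dependent, photoresponsive hydrogels based on reassembly of a split CarH photoreceptor.
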