Features (pLannotate 1.2.2; 20 found; start..end, strand, type, name):
     82..126     +  promoter       T5 promoter: bacteriophage T5 promoter for E. coli RNA polymerase, with embedded lac operator
    134..150     +  protein_bind   lac operator: The lac repressor binds to the lac operator to inhibit transcription in E. coli. This inhibition can be relieved by adding lactose or isopropyl-β-D-thiogalactopyranoside (IPTG). lac repressor encoded by lacI
    202..218     +  CDS            capTEV™ (fragment): composite tag for in vivo biotinylation, TEV protease cleavage, and 6xHis tagging
    238..258     +  CDS            TEV site: tobacco etch virus (TEV) protease recognition and cleavage site
    925..1200    +  CDS            carH (fragment): CARH_THET8 - Experimental evidence at protein level: Swiss-Prot protein existence level 1. Negative regulator of genes involved in carotenoid biosynthesis. From Thermus thermophilus (strain ATCC 27634 / DSM 579 / HB8).
   1450..1470    +  CDS            TEV site: tobacco etch virus (TEV) protease recognition and cleavage site
   1868..1886    +  CDS            SET1 (fragment): solubility-enhancement tag derived from T7 phage gene 10B
   1906..2000    +  terminator     lambda t0 terminator: transcription terminator from phage lambda
   2015..2043    +  promoter       cat promoter (fragment): promoter of the E. coli cat gene encoding chloramphenicol acetyltransferase
   2044..2700    +  CDS            cat: CAT_ECOLX - Experimental evidence at protein level: Swiss-Prot protein existence level 1. This enzyme is an effector of chloramphenicol resistance in bacteria. From Escherichia coli. This protein is used as a marker in many commonly used cloning vectors, such as pACYC184.
   2768..2854    +  terminator     rrnB T1 terminator: Escherichia coli rrnB; transcription terminator T1 from the E. coli rrnB gene
   2877..2894    -  promoter       tet promoter (fragment): E. coli promoter for tetracycline efflux protein gene
   2913..2934    -  protein_bind   CAP binding site: CAP binding activates transcription in the presence of cAMP. E. coli catabolite activator protein
   2947..4029    -  CDS            lacI: lac repressor; lacI; The lac repressor binds to the lac operator to inhibit transcription in E. coli. This inhibition can be relieved by adding lactose or isopropyl-β-D-thiogalactopyranoside (IPTG).
   4030..4107    -  promoter       lacIq promoter: lacI (mutant); In the lacIq allele, a single base change in the promoter boosts expression of the lacI gene about 10-fold.
   4156..4197    +  CDS            rop (fragment): Rop protein, which maintains plasmids at low copy number; rop
   4299..4439    +  misc_feature   bom: basis of mobility region from pBR322
   4625..5213    -  rep_origin     ori: high-copy-number ColE1/pMB1/pBR322/pUC origin of replication
   5384..6244    -  CDS            AmpR: β-lactamase; bla; confers resistance to ampicillin, carbenicillin, and related antibiotics
   6245..6349    -  promoter       AmpR promoter: bla
>Addgene plasmid #196477 | pQE80l B-CN-B | addgene full sequence | sequence record 387241 | Addgene NGS Result
GTCTAAGAAACCATTATTATCATGACATTAACCTATAAAAATAGGCGTATCACGAGGCCCTTTCGTCTTC
ACCTTGAGAAATCATAAAAAATTTATTTGCTTTGTGAGCGGATAACAATTATAATAGATTCAATTGTGAG
CGGATAACAATTTCACACAGAATTCATTAAAGAGGAGAAATTAACTATGAAAGGCAGCAGCCATCATCAT
CATCATCACGTCGACATCCCAACGACCGAAAACCTGTATTTTCAGGGCGCCATGGTTGATACCTTATCAG
GTTTATCAAGTGAGCAAGGTCAGTCCGGTGATATGACAATTGAAGAAGATAGTGCTACCCATATTAAATT
CTCAAAACGTGATGAGGACGGCAAAGAGTTAGCTGGTGCAACTATGGAGTTGCGTGATTCATCTGGTAAA
ACTATTAGTACATGGATTTCAGATGGACAAGTGAAAGATTTCTACCTGTATCCAGGAAAATATACATTTG
TCGAAACCGCAGCACCAGACGGTTATGAGGTAGCAACTGCTATTACCTTTACAGTTAATGAGCAAGGTCA
GGTTACTGTAAATGGCAAAGCAACTAAAGGTGACGCTCATATTGACGGTCCGCAAGGTATTTGGGGTCAG
CTCGACGGCCACGGCGTGGGTGTTCCGGGCGTCGGTGTGCCGGGTGTGGGTGTGCCGGGCGAAGGTGTGC
CGGGCGTCGGTGTGCCGGGTGTTGGTGTTCCGGGCGTTGGTGTGCCGGGCGTTGGCGTGCCGGGCGAGGG
TGTGCCGGGCGTTGGTGTTCCGGGCGTGGGTGTGCCGGGCGTGGGCGTGCCGGGCGTCGGTGTTCCGGGC
GAGGGTGTGCCGGGCGTAGGTGTGCCGGGCGTTGGTGAGCTCGGCCGTGGTGATGGTGGTGGGGGTAGCG
GTGGTGGGGGTAGTCCAGAAGATCTGGGCACCGGCCTGCTGGAAGCACTGCTGCGCGGTGATCTGGCGGG
CGCCGAAGCTCTGTTTCGTCGTGGCCTGCGTTTCTGGGGCCCGGAAGGCGTTCTGGAGCACCTGCTGCTG
CCGGTGCTGCGTGAAGTGGGCGAAGCTTGGCACCGTGGTGAAATCGGCGTTGCAGAAGAACACCTGGCGA
GCACCTTCCTGCGCGCGCGTCTGCAGGAGCTGCTGGACCTGGCAGGTTTCCCGCCGGGTCCGCCGACTAG
TGTGCCGGGCGTCGGCGTGCCGGGCGTAGGTGTTCCGGGCGAGGGTGTTCCGGGCGTTGGTGTGCCGGGC
GTCGGCGTGCCGGGCGTGGGTGTTCCGGGCGTAGGTGTGCCGGGCGAGGGTGTGCCGGGCGTGGGCGTGC
CGGGCGTAGGTGTTCCGGGCGTAGGTGTTCCGGGCGTAGGTGTTCCGGGTGAAGGCGTGCCGGGCGTTGG
TGTGCCGGGTGTGGGCGTGCCGGGCGGGCTGCTCGACATCCCAACGACCGAAAACCTGTATTTTCAGGGC
GCCATGGTTGATACCTTATCAGGTTTATCAAGTGAGCAAGGTCAGTCCGGTGATATGACAATTGAAGAAG
ATAGTGCTACCCATATTAAATTCTCAAAACGTGATGAGGACGGCAAAGAGTTAGCTGGTGCAACTATGGA
GTTGCGTGATTCATCTGGTAAAACTATTAGTACATGGATTTCAGATGGACAAGTGAAAGATTTCTACCTG
TATCCAGGAAAATATACATTTGTCGAAACCGCAGCACCAGACGGTTATGAGGTAGCAACTGCTATTACCT
TTACAGTTAATGAGCAAGGTCAGGTTACTGTAAATGGCAAAGCAACTAAAGGTGACGCTCATATTGACGG
TCCGCAAGGTATTTGGGGTCAGCTCGAGTGGAAGAAATAAGGATCCGGCTGCTAACAAAGCCCGAAGCTT
AATTAGCTGAGCTTGGACTCCTGTTGATAGATCCAGTAATGACCTCAGAACTCCATCTGGATTTGTTCAG
AACGCTCGGTTGCCGCCGGGCGTTTTTTATTGGTGAGAATCCAAGCCAGCTTGGCGAGATTTTCAGGAGC
TAAGGAAGCTAAAATGGAGAAAAAAATCACTGGATATACCACCGTTGATATATCCCAATGGCATCGTAAA
GAACATTTTGAGGCATTTCAGTCAGTTGCTCAATGTACCTATAACCAGACCGTTCAGCTGGATATTACGG
CCTTTTTAAAGACCGTAAAGAAAAATAAGCACAAGTTTTATCCGGCCTTTATTCACATTCTTGCCCGCCT
GATGAATGCTCATCCGGAATTTCGTATGGCAATGAAAGACGGTGAGCTGGTGATATGGGATAGTGTTCAC
CCTTGTTACACCGTTTTCCATGAGCAAACTGAAACGTTTTCATCGCTCTGGAGTGAATACCACGACGATT
TCCGGCAGTTTCTACACATATATTCGCAAGATGTGGCGTGTTACGGTGAAAACCTGGCCTATTTCCCTAA
AGGGTTTATTGAGAATATGTTTTTCGTCTCAGCCAATCCCTGGGTGAGTTTCACCAGTTTTGATTTAAAC
GTGGCCAATATGGACAACTTCTTCGCCCCCGTTTTCACCATGGGCAAATATTATACGCAAGGCGACAAGG
TGCTGATGCCGCTGGCGATTCAGGTTCATCATGCCGTTTGTGATGGCTTCCATGTCGGCAGAATGCTTAA
TGAATTACAACAGTACTGCGATGAGTGGCAGGGCGGGGCGTAATTTTTTTAAGGCAGTTATTGGTGCCCT
TAAACGCCTGGGGTAATGACTCTCTAGCTTGAGGCATCAAATAAAACGAAAGGCTCAGTCGAAAGACTGG
GCCTTTCGTTTTATCTGTTGTTTGTCGGTGAACGCTCTCCTGAGTAGGACAAATCCGCCCTCTAGATTAC
GTGCAGTCGATGATAAGCTGTCAAACATGAGAATTGTGCCTAATGAGTGAGCTAACTTACATTAATTGCG
TTGCGCTCACTGCCCGCTTTCCAGTCGGGAAACCTGTCGTGCCAGCTGCATTAATGAATCGGCCAACGCG
CGGGGAGAGGCGGTTTGCGTATTGGGCGCCAGGGTGGTTTTTCTTTTCACCAGTGAGACGGGCAACAGCT
GATTGCCCTTCACCGCCTGGCCCTGAGAGAGTTGCAGCAAGCGGTCCACGCTGGTTTGCCCCAGCAGGCG
AAAATCCTGTTTGATGGTGGTTAACGGCGGGATATAACATGAGCTGTCTTCGGTATCGTCGTATCCCACT
ACCGAGATATCCGCACCAACGCGCAGCCCGGACTCGGTAATGGCGCGCATTGCGCCCAGCGCCATCTGAT
CGTTGGCAACCAGCATCGCAGTGGGAACGATGCCCTCATTCAGCATTTGCATGGTTTGTTGAAAACCGGA
CATGGCACTCCAGTCGCCTTCCCGTTCCGCTATCGGCTGAATTTGATTGCGAGTGAGATATTTATGCCAG
CCAGCCAGACGCAGACGCGCCGAGACAGAACTTAATGGGCCCGCTAACAGCGCGATTTGCTGGTGACCCA
ATGCGACCAGATGCTCCACGCCCAGTCGCGTACCGTCTTCATGGGAGAAAATAATACTGTTGATGGGTGT
CTGGTCAGAGACATCAAGAAATAACGCCGGAACATTAGTGCAGGCAGCTTCCACAGCAATGGCATCCTGG
TCATCCAGCGGATAGTTAATGATCAGCCCACTGACGCGTTGCGCGAGAAGATTGTGCACCGCCGCTTTAC
AGGCTTCGACGCCGCTTCGTTCTACCATCGACACCACCACGCTGGCACCCAGTTGATCGGCGCGAGATTT
AATCGCCGCGACAATTTGCGACGGCGCGTGCAGGGCCAGACTGGAGGTGGCAACGCCAATCAGCAACGAC
TGTTTGCCCGCCAGTTGTTGTGCCACGCGGTTGGGAATGTAATTCAGCTCCGCCATCGCCGCTTCCACTT
TTTCCCGCGTTTTCGCAGAAACGTGGCTGGCCTGGTTCACCACGCGGGAAACGGTCTGATAAGAGACACC
GGCATACTCTGCGACATCGTATAACGTTACTGGTTTCACATTCACCACCCTGAATTGACTCTCTTCCGGG
CGCTATCATGCCATACCGCGAAAGGTTTTGCACCATTCGATGGTGTCGGAATTTCGGGCAGCGTTGGGTC
CTGGCCACGGGTGCGCATGATCTAGAGCTGCCTCGCGCGTTTCGGTGATGACGGTGAAAACCTCTGACAC
ATGCAGCTCCCGGAGACGGTCACAGCTTGTCTGTAAGCGGATGCCGGGAGCAGACAAGCCCGTCAGGGCG
CGTCAGCGGGTGTTGGCGGGTGTCGGGGCGCAGCCATGACCCAGTCACGTAGCGATAGCGGAGTGTATAC
TGGCTTAACTATGCGGCATCAGAGCAGATTGTACTGAGAGTGCACCATATGCGGTGTGAAATACCGCACA
GATGCGTAAGGAGAAAATACCGCATCAGGCGCTCTTCCGCTTCCTCGCTCACTGACTCGCTGCGCTCGGT
CGTTCGGCTGCGGCGAGCGGTATCAGCTCACTCAAAGGCGGTAATACGGTTATCCACAGAATCAGGGGAT
AACGCAGGAAAGAACATGTGAGCAAAAGGCCAGCAAAAGGCCAGGAACCGTAAAAAGGCCGCGTTGCTGG
CGTTTTTCCATAGGCTCCGCCCCCCTGACGAGCATCACAAAAATCGACGCTCAAGTCAGAGGTGGCGAAA
CCCGACAGGACTATAAAGATACCAGGCGTTTCCCCCTGGAAGCTCCCTCGTGCGCTCTCCTGTTCCGACC
CTGCCGCTTACCGGATACCTGTCCGCCTTTCTCCCTTCGGGAAGCGTGGCGCTTTCTCATAGCTCACGCT
GTAGGTATCTCAGTTCGGTGTAGGTCGTTCGCTCCAAGCTGGGCTGTGTGCACGAACCCCCCGTTCAGCC
CGACCGCTGCGCCTTATCCGGTAACTATCGTCTTGAGTCCAACCCGGTAAGACACGACTTATCGCCACTG
GCAGCAGCCACTGGTAACAGGATTAGCAGAGCGAGGTATGTAGGCGGTGCTACAGAGTTCTTGAAGTGGT
GGCCTAACTACGGCTACACTAGAAGGACAGTATTTGGTATCTGCGCTCTGCTGAAGCCAGTTACCTTCGG
AAAAAGAGTTGGTAGCTCTTGATCCGGCAAACAAACCACCGCTGGTAGCGGTGGTTTTTTTGTTTGCAAG
CAGCAGATTACGCGCAGAAAAAAAGGATCTCAAGAAGATCCTTTGATCTTTTCTACGGGGTCTGACGCTC
AGTGGAACGAAAACTCACGTTAAGGGATTTTGGTCATGAGATTATCAAAAAGGATCTTCACCTAGATCCT
TTTAAATTAAAAATGAAGTTTTAAATCAATCTAAAGTATATATGAGTAAACTTGGTCTGACAGTTACCAA
TGCTTAATCAGTGAGGCACCTATCTCAGCGATCTGTCTATTTCGTTCATCCATAGTTGCCTGACTCCCCG
TCGTGTAGATAACTACGATACGGGAGGGCTTACCATCTGGCCCCAGTGCTGCAATGATACCGCGAGACCC
ACGCTCACCGGCTCCAGATTTATCAGCAATAAACCAGCCAGCCGGAAGGGCCGAGCGCAGAAGTGGTCCT
GCAACTTTATCCGCCTCCATCCAGTCTATTAATTGTTGCCGGGAAGCTAGAGTAAGTAGTTCGCCAGTTA
ATAGTTTGCGCAACGTTGTTGCCATTGCTACAGGCATCGTGGTGTCACGCTCGTCGTTTGGTATGGCTTC
ATTCAGCTCCGGTTCCCAACGATCAAGGCGAGTTACATGATCCCCCATGTTGTGCAAAAAAGCGGTTAGC
TCCTTCGGTCCTCCGATCGTTGTCAGAAGTAAGTTGGCCGCAGTGTTATCACTCATGGTTATGGCAGCAC
TGCATAATTCTCTTACTGTCATGCCATCCGTAAGATGCTTTTCTGTGACTGGTGAGTACTCAACCAAGTC
ATTCTGAGAATAGTGTATGCGGCGACCGAGTTGCTCTTGCCCGGCGTCAATACGGGATAATACCGCGCCA
CATAGCAGAACTTTAAAAGTGCTCATCATTGGAAAACGTTCTTCGGGGCGAAAACTCTCAAGGATCTTAC
CGCTGTTGAGATCCAGTTCGATGTAACCCACTCGTGCACCCAACTGATCTTCAGCATCTTTTACTTTCAC
CAGCGTTTCTGGGTGAGCAAAAACAGGAAGGCAAAATGCCGCAAAAAAGGGAATAAGGGCGACACGGAAA
TGTTGAATACTCATACTCTTCCTTTTTCAATATTATTGAAGCATTTATCAGGGTTATTGTCTCATGAGCG
GATACATATTTGAATGTATTTAGAAAAATAAACAAATAGGGGTTCCGCGCACATTTCCCCGAAAAGTGCC
ACCTGAC
